>Addgene plasmid #134564 | pLU-YFP-ICP0FxE | addgene full sequence | sequence record 263785 | Addgene NGS Result
TGTAGTCTTATGCAATACTCTTGTAGTCTTGCAACATGGTAACGATGAGTTAGCAACATGCCTTACAAGG
AGAGAAAAAGCACCGTGCATGCCGATTGGTGGAAGTAAGGTGGTACGATCGTGCCTTATTAGGAAGGCAA
CAGACGGGTCTGACATGGATTGGACGAACCACTGAATTGCCGCATTGCAGAGATATTGTATTTAAGTGCC
TAGCTCGATACATAAACGGGTCTCTCTGGTTAGACCAGATCTGAGCCTGGGAGCTCTCTGGCTAACTAGG
GAACCCACTGCTTAAGCCTCAATAAAGCTTGCCTTGAGTGCTTCAAGTAGTGTGTGCCCGTCTGTTGTGT
GACTCTGGTAACTAGAGATCCCTCAGACCCTTTTAGTCAGTGTGGAAAATCTCTAGCAGTGGCGCCCGAA
CAGGGACTTGAAAGCGAAAGGGAAACCAGAGGAGCTCTCTCGACGCAGGACTCGGCTTGCTGAAGCGCGC
ACGGCAAGAGGCGAGGGGCGGCGACTGGTGAGTACGCCAAAAATTTTGACTAGCGGAGGCTAGAAGGAGA
GAGATGGGTGCGAGAGCGTCAGTATTAAGCGGGGGAGAATTAGATCGCGATGGGAAAAAATTCGGTTAAG
GCCAGGGGGAAAGAAAAAATATAAATTAAAACATATAGTATGGGCAAGCAGGGAGCTAGAACGATTCGCA
GTTAATCCTGGCCTGTTAGAAACATCAGAAGGCTGTAGACAAATACTGGGACAGCTACAACCATCCCTTC
AGACAGGATCAGAAGAACTTAGATCATTATATAATACAGTAGCAACCCTCTATTGTGTGCATCAAAGGAT
AGAGATAAAAGACACCAAGGAAGCTTTAGACAAGATAGAGGAAGAGCAAAACAAAAGTAAGACCACCGCA
CAGCAAGCGGCCGCTGATCTTCAGACCTGGAGGAGGAGATATGAGGGACAATTGGAGAAGTGAATTATAT
AAATATAAAGTAGTAAAAATTGAACCATTAGGAGTAGCACCCACCAAGGCAAAGAGAAGAGTGGTGCAGA
GAGAAAAAAGAGCAGTGGGAATAGGAGCTTTGTTCCTTGGGTTCTTGGGAGCAGCAGGAAGCACTATGGG
CGCAGCGTCAATGACGCTGACGGTACAGGCCAGACAATTATTGTCTGGTATAGTGCAGCAGCAGAACAAT
TTGCTGAGGGCTATTGAGGCGCAACAGCATCTGTTGCAACTCACAGTCTGGGGCATCAAGCAGCTCCAGG
CAAGAATCCTGGCTGTGGAAAGATACCTAAAGGATCAACAGCTCCTGGGGATTTGGGGTTGCTCTGGAAA
ACTCATTTGCACCACTGCTGTGCCTTGGAATGCTAGTTGGAGTAATAAATCTCTGGAACAGATTTGGAAT
CACACGACCTGGATGGAGTGGGACAGAGAAATTAACAATTACACAAGCTTAATACACTCCTTAATTGAAG
AATCGCAAAACCAGCAAGAAAAGAATGAACAAGAATTATTGGAATTAGATAAATGGGCAAGTTTGTGGAA
TTGGTTTAACATAACAAATTGGCTGTGGTATATAAAATTATTCATAATGATAGTAGGAGGCTTGGTAGGT
TTAAGAATAGTTTTTGCTGTACTTTCTATAGTGAATAGAGTTAGGCAGGGATATTCACCATTATCGTTTC
AGACCCACCTCCCAACCCCGAGGGGACCCGACAGGCCCGAAGGAATAGAAGAAGAAGGTGGAGAGAGAGA
CAGAGACAGATCCATTCGATTAGTGAACGGATCTCGACGGTATCGGTTAACTTTTAAAAGAAAAGGGGGG
ATTGGGGGGTACAGTGCAGGGGAAAGAATAGTAGACATAATAGCAACAGACATACAAACTAAAGAATTAC
AAAAACAAATTACAAAATTCAAAATTTTATCGATAAGCTTGGGAGTTCCGCGTTACATAACTTACGGTAA
ATGGCCCGCCTGGCTGACCGCCCAACGACCCCCGCCCATTGACGTCAATAATGACGTATGTTCCCATAGT
AACGCCAATAGGGACTTTCCATTGACGTCAATGGGTGGAGTATTTACGGTAAACTGCCCACTTGGCAGTA
CATCAAGTGTATCATATGCCAAGTACGCCCCCTATTGACGTCAATGACGGTAAATGGCCCGCCTGGCATT
ATGCCCAGTACATGACCTTATGGGACTTTCCTACTTGGCAGTACATCTACGTATTAGTCATCGCTATTAC
CATGGTGATGCGGTTTTGGCAGTACATCAATGGGCGTGGATAGCGGTTTGACTCACGGGGATTTCCAAGT
CTCCACCCCATTGACGTCAATGGGAGTTTGTTTTGGCACCAAAATCAACGGGACTTTCCAAAATGTCGTA
ACAACTCCGCCCCATTGACGCAAATGGGCGGTAGGCGTGTACGGTGGGAGGTCTATATAAGCAGAGCTCG
TTTAGTGAACCGTCAGATCGCCTGGAGACGCCATCCACGCTGTTTTGACCTCCATAGAAGACACCGACTC
TAGCGCTACCGGTCGCCACCATGGTGAGCAAGGGCGAGGAGCTGTTCACCGGGGTGGTGCCCATCCTGGT
CGAGCTGGACGGCGACGTAAACGGCCACAAGTTCAGCGTGTCCGGCGAGGGCGAGGGCGATGCCACCTAC
GGCAAGCTGACCCTGAAGTTCATCTGCACCACCGGCAAGCTGCCCGTGCCCTGGCCCACCCTCGTGACCA
CCTTCGGCTACGGCCTGAAGTGCTTCGCCCGCTACCCCGACCACATGAAGCAGCACGACTTCTTCAAGTC
CGCCATGCCCGAAGGCTACGTCCAGGAGCGCACCATCTTCTTCAAGGACGACGGCAACTACAAGACCCGC
GCCGAGGTGAAGTTCGAGGGCGACACCCTGGTGAACCGCATCGAGCTGAAGGGCATCGACTTCAAGGAGG
ACGGCAACATCCTGGGGCACAAGCTGGAGTACAACTACAACAGCCACAACGTCTATATCATGGCCGACAA
GCAGAAGAACGGCATCAAGGTGAACTTCAAGATCCGCCACAACATCGAGGACGGCAGCGTGCAGCTCGCC
GACCACTACCAGCAGAACACCCCCATCGGCGACGGCCCCGTGCTGCTGCCCGACAACCACTACCTGAGCT
ACCAGTCCAAGCTGAGCAAAGACCCCAACGAGAAGCGCGATCACATGGTCCTGCTGGAGTTCGTGACCGC
CGCCGGGATCACTCACGGCATGGACGAGCTGTACAAGTACTCAGATCTCGACATGGAGCCCCGCCCCGGA
GCGAGTACCCGCCGGCCTGAGGGCCGCCCCCAGCGCGAGCCCGCCCCGGATGTCTGGGTGTTTCCCTGCG
ACCGAGACCTGCCGGACAGCAGCGACTCTGAGGCGGAGACCGAAGTGGGGGGGCGGGGGGACGCCGACCA
CCATGACGACGACTCCGCCTCCGAGGCGGACAGCACGGACACGGAACTGTTCGAGACGGGGCTGCTGGGG
CCGCAGGGCGTGGATGGGGGGGCGGTCTCGGGGGGGAGCCCCCCCCGCGAGGAAGACCCCGGCAGTTGCG
GGGGCGCCCCCCCTCGAGGAATTCCAATTCGGGGCAACACCTGCCCGCTGTGCAACGCCAAGCTGGTGTA
CCTGATAGTGGGCGTGACGCCCAGCGGGTCGTTCAGCACCATCCCGATCGTGAACGACCCCCAGACCCGC
ATGGAGGCCGAGGAGGCCGTCAGGGCGGGCACGGCCGTGGACTTTATCTGGACGGGCAATCAGCGGTTCG
CCCCGCGGTACCTGACCCTGGGGGGGCACACGGTGAGGGCCCTGTCGCCCACCCACCCGGAGCCCACCAC
GGACGAGGATGACGACGACCTGGACGACGCAGACTACGTACCGCCCGCCCCCCGCCGGACGCCCCGCGCC
CCCCCACGCAGAGGCGCCGCCGCGCCCCCCGTGACGGGCGGGGCGTCTCACGCAGCCCCCCAGCCGGCCG
CGGCTCGGACAGCGCCCCCCTCGGCGCCCATCGGGCCACACGGCAGCAGTAACACCAACACCACCACCAA
CAGCAGCGGCGGCGGCGGCCCCCGCCAGTCGCGAGCCGCGGCGCCGCGGGGGGCGTCTGGCCCCTCCGGG
GGGGTTGGGGTTGGGGTTGGGGTTGTTGAAGCGGAGGCGGGGCGGCCGAGGGGCCGGACGGGCCCCCTTG
TCAACAGACCCGCCCCCCTTGCAAACAACAGAGACCCCATAGTGATCAGCGACTCCCCCCCGGCCTCTCC
CCACAGGCCCCCCGCGGCGCCCATGCCAGGCTCCGCCCCCCGCCCCGGGCCCCCCGCGTCCGCGGCCGCG
TCGGGACCCGCGCGCCCCCGCGCGGCCGTGGCCCCGTGCGTGCGAGCGCCGCCTCCGGGGCCCGGCCCCC
GCGCCCCGGCCCCCGGGGCGGAGCCGGCCGCCCGCCCCGCGGACGCGCGCCGTGTGCCCCAGTCGCACTC
GTCCCTGGCTCAGGCCGCGAACCAAGAACAGAGTCTGTGCCGGGCGCGTGCGACGGTGGCGCGCGGCTCG
GGGGGGCCGGGCGTGGAGGGTGGGCACGGGCCCTCCCGCGGCGCCGCCCCCTCCGGCGCCGCCCCGCTCC
CCTCCGCCGCCTCTGTCGAGCAGGAGGCGGCGGTGCGTCCGAGGAAGAGGCGCGGGTCGGGCCAGGAAAA
CCCCTCCCCCCAGTCCACGCGTCCCCCCCTCGCGCCGGCAGGGGCCAAGAGGGCGGCGACGCACCCCCCC
TCCGACTCAGGGCCGGGGGGGCGCGGCCAGGGTGGGCCCGGGACCCCCCTGACGTCCTCGGCGGCCTCCG
CCTCTTCCTCCTCTGCCTCTTCCTCCTCGGCCCCGACCCCCGCGGGGGCCGCCTCTTCCGCCGCCGGGGC
CGCGTCCTCCTCCGCTTCCGCCTCCTCGGGCGGGGCCGTCGGTGCCCTGGGAGGGAGACAAGAGGAAACC
TCCCTCGGCCCCCGCGCTGCTTCTGGGCCGCGGGGGCCGAGGAAGTGTGCCCGGAAGACGCGCCACGCGG
AGACTTCCGGGGCCGTCCCCGCGGGCGGCCTCACGCGCTACCTGCCCATCTCGGGGGTCTCTAGCGTGGT
CGCCCTGTCGCCTTACGTGAACAAGACTATCACGGGGGACTGCCTGCCCATCCTGGACATGGAGACGGGG
AACATCGGGGCGTACGCGGTCCTGGTGGACCAGACGGGAAACATGGCGACCCGGCTGCGGGCCGCGGTCC
CCGGCTGGAGCCGCCGCACCCTGCTCCCCGAGACCGCGGGTAACCACGTGATGCCCCCCGAGTACCCGAC
GGCCCCCGCGTCGGAGTGGAACAGCCTCTGGATGACCCCCGTGGGGAACATGCTGTTCGACCAGGGCACC
CTAGTGGGCGCCCTGGACTTCCGCAGCCTGCGGTCTCGGCACCCGTGGTCCGGGGAGCAGGGGGCGTCGA
CCCGGGACGAGGGAAAACAATAAGAATTCTGCAGTCGACGGTACCGCGGGCCCGGGATCCGCGACGCGTC
GACAATCAACCTCTGGATTACAAAATTTGTGAAAGATTGACTGGTATTCTTAACTATGTTGCTCCTTTTA
CGCTATGTGGATACGCTGCTTTAATGCCTTTGTATCATGCTATTGCTTCCCGTATGGCTTTCATTTTCTC
CTCCTTGTATAAATCCTGGTTGCTGTCTCTTTATGAGGAGTTGTGGCCCGTTGTCAGGCAACGTGGCGTG
GTGTGCACTGTGTTTGCTGACGCAACCCCCACTGGTTGGGGCATTGCCACCACCTGTCAGCTCCTTTCCG
GGACTTTCGCTTTCCCCCTCCCTATTGCCACGGCGGAACTCATCGCCGCCTGCCTTGCCCGCTGCTGGAC
AGGGGCTCGGCTGTTGGGCACTGACAATTCCGTGGTGTTGTCGGGGAAGCTGACGTCCTTTCCATGGCTG
CTCGCCTGTGTTGCCACCTGGATTCTGCGCGGGACGTCCTTCTGCTACGTCCCTTCGGCCCTCAATCCAG
CGGACCTTCCTTCCCGCGGCCTGCTGCCGGCTCTGCGGCCTCTTCCGCGTCTTCGCCTTCGCCCTCAGAC
GAGTCGGATCTCCCTTTGGGCCGCCTCCCCGCCTGGAATTCGAGCTCGGTACCTTTAAGACCAATGACTT
ACAAGGCAGCTGTAGATCTTAGCCACTTTTTAAAAGAAAAGGGGGGACTGGAAGGGCTAATTCACTCCCA
ACGAAGACAAGATCTGCTTTTTGCTTGTACTGGGTCTCTCTGGTTAGACCAGATCTGAGCCTGGGAGCTC
TCTGGCTAACTAGGGAACCCACTGCTTAAGCCTCAATAAAGCTTGCCTTGAGTGCTTCAAGTAGTGTGTG
CCCGTCTGTTGTGTGACTCTGGTAACTAGAGATCCCTCAGACCCTTTTAGTCAGTGTGGAAAATCTCTAG
CAGTAGTAGTTCATGTCATCTTATTATTCAGTATTTATAACTTGCAAAGAAATGAATATCAGAGAGTGAG
AGGAACTTGTTTATTGCAGCTTATAATGGTTACAAATAAAGCAATAGCATCACAAATTTCACAAATAAAG
CATTTTTTTCACTGCATTCTAGTTGTGGTTTGTCCAAACTCATCAATGTATCTTATCATGTCTGGCTCTA
GCTATCCCGCCCCTAACTCCGCCCATCCCGCCCCTAACTCCGCCCAGTTCCGCCCATTCTCCGCCCCATG
GCTGACTAATTTTTTTTATTTATGCAGAGGCCGAGGCCGCCTCGGCCTCTGAGCTATTCCAGAAGTAGTG
AGGAGGCTTTTTTGGAGGCCTAGGCTTTTGCGGGCCCAAATTCGTAATCATGTCATAGCTGTTTCCTGTG
TGAAATTGTTATCCGCTCACAATTCCACACAACATACGAGCCGGAAGCATAAAGTGTAAAGCCTGGGGTG
CCTAATGAGTGAGCTAACTCACATTAATTGCGTTGCGCTCACTGCCCGCTTTCCAGTCGGGAAACCTGTC
GTGCCAGCTGCATTAATGAATCGGCCAACGCGCGGGGAGAGGCGGTTTGCGTATTGGGCGCTCTTCCGCT
TCCTCGCTCACTGACTCGCTGCGCTCGGTCGTTCGGCTGCGGCGAGCGGTATCAGCTCACTCAAAGGCGG
TAATACGGTTATCCACAGAATCAGGGGATAACGCAGGAAAGAACATGTGAGCAAAAGGCCAGCAAAAGGC
CAGGAACCGTAAAAAGGCCGCGTTGCTGGCGTTTTTCCATAGGCTCCGCCCCCCTGACGAGCATCACAAA
AATCGACGCTCAAGTCAGAGGTGGCGAAACCCGACAGGACTATAAAGATACCAGGCGTTTCCCCCTGGAA
GCTCCCTCGTGCGCTCTCCTGTTCCGACCCTGCCGCTTACCGGATACCTGTCCGCCTTTCTCCCTTCGGG
AAGCGTGGCGCTTTCTCATAGCTCACGCTGTAGGTATCTCAGTTCGGTGTAGGTCGTTCGCTCCAAGCTG
GGCTGTGTGCACGAACCCCCCGTTCAGCCCGACCGCTGCGCCTTATCCGGTAACTATCGTCTTGAGTCCA
ACCCGGTAAGACACGACTTATCGCCACTGGCAGCAGCCACTGGTAACAGGATTAGCAGAGCGAGGTATGT
AGGCGGTGCTACAGAGTTCTTGAAGTGGTGGCCTAACTACGGCTACACTAGAAGAACAGTATTTGGTATC
TGCGCTCTGCTGAAGCCAGTTACCTTCGGAAAAAGAGTTGGTAGCTCTTGATCCGGCAAACAAACCACCG
CTGGTAGCGGTGGTTTTTTTGTTTGCAAGCAGCAGATTACGCGCAGAAAAAAAGGATCTCAAGAAGATCC
TTTGATCTTTTCTACGGGGTCTGACGCTCAGTGGAACGAAAACTCACGTTAAGGGATTTTGGTCATGAGA
TTATCAAAAAGGATCTTCACCTAGATCCTTTTAAATTAAAAATGAAGTTTTAAATCAATCTAAAGTATAT
ATGAGTAAACTTGGTCTGACAGTTACCAATGCTTAATCAGTGAGGCACCTATCTCAGCGATCTGTCTATT
TCGTTCATCCATAGTTGCCTGACTCCCCGTCGTGTAGATAACTACGATACGGGAGGGCTTACCATCTGGC
CCCAGTGCTGCAATGATACCGCGAGACCCACGCTCACCGGCTCCAGATTTATCAGCAATAAACCAGCCAG
CCGGAAGGGCCGAGCGCAGAAGTGGTCCTGCAACTTTATCCGCCTCCATCCAGTCTATTAATTGTTGCCG
GGAAGCTAGAGTAAGTAGTTCGCCAGTTAATAGTTTGCGCAACGTTGTTGCCATTGCTACAGGCATCGTG
GTGTCACGCTCGTCGTTTGGTATGGCTTCATTCAGCTCCGGTTCCCAACGATCAAGGCGAGTTACATGAT
CCCCCATGTTGTGCAAAAAAGCGGTTAGCTCCTTCGGTCCTCCGATCGTTGTCAGAAGTAAGTTGGCCGC
AGTGTTATCACTCATGGTTATGGCAGCACTGCATAATTCTCTTACTGTCATGCCATCCGTAAGATGCTTT
TCTGTGACTGGTGAGTACTCAACCAAGTCATTCTGAGAATAGTGTATGCGGCGACCGAGTTGCTCTTGCC
CGGCGTCAATACGGGATAATACCGCGCCACATAGCAGAACTTTAAAAGTGCTCATCATTGGAAAACGTTC
TTCGGGGCGAAAACTCTCAAGGATCTTACCGCTGTTGAGATCCAGTTCGATGTAACCCACTCGTGCACCC
AACTGATCTTCAGCATCTTTTACTTTCACCAGCGTTTCTGGGTGAGCAAAAACAGGAAGGCAAAATGCCG
CAAAAAAGGGAATAAGGGCGACACGGAAATGTTGAATACTCATACTCTTCCTTTTTCAATATTATTGAAG
CATTTATCAGGGTTATTGTCTCATGAGCGGATACATATTTGAATGTATTTAGAAAAATAAACAAATAGGG
GTTCCGCGCACATTTCCCCGAAAAGTGCCACCTGACGTCTAAGAAACCATTATTATCATGACATTAACCT
ATAAAAATAGGCGTATCACGAGGCCCTTTCGTCTCGCGCGTTTCGGTGATGACGGTGAAAACCTCTGACA
CATGCAGCTCCCGGAGACGGTCACAGCTTGTCTGTAAGCGGATGCCGGGAGCAGACAAGCCCGTCAGGGC
GCGTCAGCGGGTGTTGGCGGGTGTCGGGGCTGGCTTAACTATGCGGCATCAGAGCAGATTGTACTGAGAG
TGCACCATATGCGGTGTGAAATACCGCACAGATGCGTAAGGAGAAAATACCGCATCAGGCGCCATTCGCC
ATTCAGGCTGCGCAACTGTTGGGAAGGGCGATCGGTGCGGGCCTCTTCGCTATTACGCCAGCTGGCGAAA
GGGGGATGTGCTGCAAGGCGATTAAGTTGGGTAACGCCAGGGTTTTCCCAGTCACGACGTTGTAAAACGA
CGGCCAGTGCCAAGCTGACGCG
Features (pLannotate 1.2.2; 27 found; start..end, strand, type, name):
      1..227     +  promoter       RSV promoter: Rous sarcoma virus enhancer/promoter
    228..408     +  LTR            5' LTR (truncated): truncated 5' long terminal repeat (LTR) from HIV-1
    455..580     +  misc_feature   HIV-1 Ψ: packaging signal of human immunodeficiency virus type 1
    564..927     +  CDS            HIV-1 gag (fragment): gag protein from human immunodeficiency virus 1; gag
   1073..1306    +  misc_feature   RRE: The Rev response element (RRE) of HIV-1 allows for Rev-dependent mRNA export from the nucleus to the cytoplasm.
   1683..1783    +  CDS            Rev (fragment): human immunodeficiency virus 1 (HIV-1) Rev protein; rev; enhances nuclear export of unspliced and incompletely spliced viral mRNAs
   1802..1918    +  misc_feature   cPPT/CTS: central polypurine tract and central termination sequence of HIV-1
   1941..2244    +  enhancer       CMV enhancer: human cytomegalovirus immediate early enhancer
   2245..2448    +  promoter       CMV promoter: human cytomegalovirus (CMV) immediate early promoter
   2541..3259    +  CDS            mEYFP (fragment): enhanced YFP with monomerizing A206K mutation (Zacharias et al., 2002) mammalian codon-optimized
   3273..5480    +  CDS            ICP0 (fragment): ICP0_HHV11 - Also known as IE110. Experimental evidence at protein level: Swiss-Prot protein existence level 1. Evades nuclear antiviral defenses triggered by dsDNA viruses. Acts during the initial stages of lytic infection and the reactivation of latent viral genome. Prevents the antiviral effect of nuclear bodies by degrading host PML and SP100. Prevents antiviral response to viral DNA induced by IFI16 by degrading it. Additionally, inhibits host IRF3 nuclear signaling to prevent interferon production by the infected cells. Interestingly, the E3 ubiquitin ligase activity associated with the
   5484..5520    +  misc_feature   MCS (fragment): multiple cloning site
   5534..6122    +  misc_feature   WPRE: woodchuck hepatitis virus posttranscriptional regulatory element
   6139..6207    +  CDS            nef (fragment): NEF_HV1Z2 - Experimental evidence at protein level: Swiss-Prot protein existence level 1. Extracellular Nef protein targets CD4(+) T-lymphocytes for apoptosis by interacting with CXCR4 surface receptors. From Human immunodeficiency virus type 1 group M subtype D (isolate Z2/CDC-Z34) (HIV-1).
   6209..6442    +  LTR            3' LTR (ΔU3): self-inactivating 3' long terminal repeat (LTR) from HIV-1
   6514..6635    +  polyA_signal   SV40 poly(A) signal: SV40 polyadenylation signal
   6675..6810    +  rep_origin     SV40 ori: SV40 origin of replication
   6866..6882    -  protein_bind   lac operator: The lac repressor binds to the lac operator to inhibit transcription in E. coli. This inhibition can be relieved by adding lactose or isopropyl-β-D-thiogalactopyranoside (IPTG). lac repressor encoded by lacI
   6890..6920    -  promoter       lac promoter: promoter for the E. coli lac operon
   6935..6956    -  protein_bind   CAP binding site: CAP binding activates transcription in the presence of cAMP. E. coli catabolite activator protein
   6969..7061    -  CDS            lacI (fragment): lac repressor; lacI; The lac repressor binds to the lac operator to inhibit transcription in E. coli. This inhibition can be relieved by adding lactose or isopropyl-β-D-thiogalactopyranoside (IPTG).
   7244..7832    -  rep_origin     ori: high-copy-number ColE1/pMB1/pBR322/pUC origin of replication
   8003..8863    -  CDS            AmpR: β-lactamase; bla; confers resistance to ampicillin, carbenicillin, and related antibiotics
   8864..8968    -  promoter       AmpR promoter: bla
   9063..9098    +  CDS            rop (fragment): Rop protein, which maintains plasmids at low copy number; rop
   9200..9299    +  misc_feature   bom (fragment): basis of mobility region from pBR322
   9305..9459    -  CDS            lacZα (fragment): LacZα fragment of β-galactosidase; lacZ fragment
