[The description below was written by a language model from this plasmid's Addgene catalogue record and pLannotate feature annotations shown in this document.]
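Description:
pLU-YFP-ICP0FxE is a 9,472-nt mammalian expression plasmid built on the pLU backbone. The catalogue lists it simply as a mammalian expression vector, but the feature table shows the architecture of a third-generation, self-inactivating HIV-1 lentiviral transfer vector. An RSV promoter drives a truncated 5' LTR, followed by the Ψ packaging signal with a gag fragment, the Rev response element for Rev-dependent export of the genomic RNA, and the cPPT/CTS. At the other end lie a WPRE, a ΔU3 3' LTR that silences LTR promoter activity after integration, and an SV40 poly(A) signal and origin. In bacteria the plasmid is maintained at high copy from a ColE1/pUC-type origin and selected with ampicillin through the β-lactamase gene. No mammalian selection marker is annotated. Short lac, rop and bom fragments are cloning remnants.

The payload is an internal CMV enhancer/promoter cassette expressing a yellow fluorescent protein (annotated as monomeric EYFP) fused to the N-terminus of ICP0, the herpes simplex virus type 1 immediate-early E3 ubiquitin ligase that normally degrades nuclear body components such as PML and SP100. This version carries the FXE deletion, which removes the RING finger, so the fusion protein is catalytically inert by design. The depositor also notes A514P and V886A differences from the reference protein, with unknown functional consequences. The WPRE downstream of the insert enhances transcript expression.

The construct is suited to expressing a fluorescently trackable, ligase-dead ICP0 in mammalian cells, most naturally as a negative control alongside active YFP-ICP0. The associated work concerned single-cell imaging of Daxx- and ATRX-dependent transcriptional repression.
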