Addgene plasmid #134564: pLU-YFP-ICP0FxE
Purpose: Expresses YFP-ICP0 fusion protein with a RING finger deletion (FXE)
Depositing lab: Susan Janicki. Depositing organization: Wistar Institute. Publication: Single-cell analysis of Daxx and ATRX-dependent transcriptional repression. Newhart A, Rafalska-Metcalf IU, Yang T, Negorev DG, Janicki SM. J Cell Sci. 2012 Nov 15;125(Pt 22):5489-501. doi: 10.1242/jcs.110148. Epub 2012 Sep 12. PubMed 22976303.
Backbone
  Vector backbone: pLU
  Vector type: Mammalian Expression
Growth in bacteria
  Bacterial resistance: Ampicillin, 100 μg/mL
  Growth temperature: 37°C
  Growth strain: DH5alpha
  Copy number: High Copy
Gene/Insert
  Gene/Insert name: YFP-ICP0
  Species: Other
  Mutation: RING finger deletion (FXE)
  Tag / fusion protein: None (N terminal on backbone)
  Cloning method: Restriction Enzyme; 5′ cloning site XbaI (destroyed during cloning); 3′ cloning site BamHI (not destroyed)
  Sequencing primers: 5′ CMV Forward
Resource information
  A portion of this plasmid was derived from a plasmid made by: Roger Everett
Terms and licenses: Academic/Nonprofit Terms; Industry Terms: Not Available to Industry
Depositor comments: pLU-YFP-ICP0FxE contains A514P and V886A differences compared to YP_009137074.1. The functional consequences of these are unknown but the protein is catalytically inert by design.
How to cite: pLU-YFP-ICP0FxE was a gift from Susan Janicki (Addgene plasmid # 134564 ; http://n2t.net/addgene:134564 ; RRID:Addgene_134564)
